>Addgene plasmid #174787 | pRM16 | addgene full sequence | sequence record 361824 | Addgene NGS Result
GAATTCCGGATGAGCATTCATCAGGCGGGCAAGAATGTGAATAAAGGCCGGATAAAACTTGTGCTTATTT
TTCTTTACGGTCTTTAAAAAGGCCGTAATATCCAGCTGAACGGTCTGGTTATAGGTACATTGAGCAACTG
ACTGAAATGCCTCAAAATGTTCTTTACGATGCCATTGGGATATATCAACGGTGGTATATCCAGTGATTTT
TTTCTCCATTTTAGCTTCCTTAGCTCCTGAAAATCTCGATAACTCAAAAAATACGCCCGGTAGTGATCTT
ATTTCATTATGGTGAAAGTTGGAACCTCTTACGTGCCGATCAACGTCTCATTTTCGCCAAAAGTTGGCCC
AGGGCTTCCCGGTATCAACAGGGACACCAGGATTTATTTATTCTGCGAAGTGATCTTCCGTCACAGGTAT
TTATTCGGCGCAAAGTGCGTCGGGTGATGCTGCCAACTTACTGATTTAGTGTATGATGGTGTTTTTGAGG
TGCTCCAGTGGCTTCTGTTTCTATCAGCTGTCCCTCCTGTTCAGCTACTGACGGGGTGGTGCGTAACGGC
AAAAGCACCGCCGGACATCAGCGCTAGCGGAGTGTATACTGGCTTACTATGTTGGCACTGATGAGGGTGT
CAGTGAAGTGCTTCATGTGGCAGGAGAAAAAAGGCTGCACCGGTGCGTCAGCAGAATATGTGATACAGGA
TATATTCCGCTTCCTCGCTCACTGACTCGCTACGCTCGGTCGTTCGACTGCGGCGAGCGGAAATGGCTTA
CGAACGGGGCGGAGATTTCCTGGAAGATGCCAGGAAGATACTTAACAGGGAAGTGAGAGGGCCGCGGCAA
AGCCGTTTTTCCATAGGCTCCGCCCCCCTGACAAGCATCACGAAATCTGACGCTCAAATCAGTGGTGGCG
AAACCCGACAGGACTATAAAGATACCAGGCGTTTCCCCCTGGCGGCTCCCTCGTGCGCTCTCCTGTTCCT
GCCTTTCGGTTTACCGGTGTCATTCCGCTGTTATGGCCGCGTTTGTCTCATTCCACGCCTGACACTCAGT
TCCGGGTAGGCAGTTCGCTCCAAGCTGGACTGTATGCACGAACCCCCCGTTCAGTCCGACCGCTGCGCCT
TATCCGGTAACTATCGTCTTGAGTCCAACCCGGAAAGACATGCAAAAGCACCACTGGCAGCAGCCACTGG
TAATTGATTTAGAGGAGTTAGTCTTGAAGTCATGCGCCGGTTAAGGCTAAACTGAAAGGACAAGTTTTGG
TGACTGCGCTCCTCCAAGCCAGTTACCTCGGTTCAAAGAGTTGGTAGCTCAGAGAACCTTCGAAAAACCG
CCCTGCAAGGCGGTTTTTTCGTTTTCAGAGCAAGAGATTACGCGCAGACCAAAACGATCTCAAGAAGATC
ATCTTATTAATCAGATAAAATATTTCTAGATTTCAGTGCAATTTATCTCTTCAAATGTAGCACCTGAAGT
CAGCCCCATACGATATAAGTTGTAATTCTCATGTTTGACAGCTTATCATCGATAAGCTAATTCTCACTCA
TTAGGCACCCCAGGCCTCGAGACGATAGCTAGCTCAGTCCTAGGTATAGTGCTAGCGCATGCCACACAGG
AAACAGCGTATGAGCACAAAAAAGAAA
[261 nt withheld, positions 1638-1898]
ATGCAGCCGTCACTTAGAAGTGAGTATGAGTACCCTGTTTTTTCTCATGTTCAGGCAGGGATGTTCTCAC
CTGAGCTTAGAACCTTTACCAAAGGTGATGCGGAGAGATGGGTAAGCACAACCAAAAAAGCCAGTGATTC
TGCATTCTGGCTTGAGGTTGAAGGTAATTCCATGACCGCACCAACAGGCTCCAAGCCAAGCTTTCCTGAC
GGAATGTTAATTCTCGTTGACCCTGAGCAGGCTGTTGAGCCAGGTGATTTCTGCATAGCCAGACTTGGGG
GTGATGAGTTTACCTTCAAGAAACTGATCAGGGATAGCGGTCAGGTGTTTTTACAACCACTAAACCCACA
GTACCCAATGATCCCATGCAATGAGAGTTGTTCCGTTGTGGGGAAAGTTATCGCTAGTCAGTGGCCTGAA
GAGACGTTTGGCGCGGCCGCATAAGGATCCTTACCTTACAGATCTGCATCGCAGGATGCTGCTGGCTACC
CTGTGGAACACCTACATCTGTATTAACGAAGCGCTAACCGTTTTTATCAGGCTCTGGGAGGCAGAATAAA
TGATCATATCGTCAATTATTACCTCCACGGGGAGAGCCTGAGCAAACTGGCCTCAGGCATTTGAGAAGCA
CACGGTCACACTGCTTCCGGTAGTCAATAAACCGGTAAACCAGCAATAGACATAAGCGGCTATTTAACGA
CCCTGCCCTGAACCGACGACCGGGTCGAATTTGCTTTCGAATTTCTGCCATTCATCCGCTTATTATCACT
TATTCAGGCGTAGCAACCAGGCGTTTAAGGGCACCAATAACTGCCTTAAAAAAATTACGCCCCGCCCTGC
CACTCATCGCAGTACTGTTGTAATTCATTAAGCATTCTGCCGACATGGAAGCCATCACAAACGGCATGAT
GAACCTGAATCGCCAGCGGCATCAGCACCTTGTCGCCTTGCGTATAATATTTGCCCATGGTGAAAACGGG
GGCGAAGAAGTTGTCCATATTGGCCACGTTTAAATCAAAACTGGTGAAACTCACCCAGGGATTGGCTGAG
ACGAAAAACATATTCTCAATAAACCCTTTAGGGAAATAGGCCAGGTTTTCACCGTAACACGCCACATCTT
GCGAATATATGTGTAGAAACTGCCGGAAATCGTCGTGGTATTCACTCCAGAGCGATGAAAACGTTTCAGT
TTGCTCATGGAAAACGGTGTAACAAGGGTGAACACTATCCCATATCACCAGCTCACCGTCTTTCATTGCC
ATACG
Features (pLannotate 1.2.2; 9 found; start..end, strand, type, name):
    220..322     -  promoter       cat promoter: promoter of the E. coli cat gene encoding chloramphenicol acetyltransferase
    443..586     +  mobile_element IS1 (fragment): prokaryotic transposable element IS1
    705..760     -  rep_origin     RSF ori (fragment): Plasmids containing the RSF 1030 origin of replication can be propagated in E. coli cells that contain additional plasmids with compatible origins.
    848..1393    -  rep_origin     p15A ori: Plasmids containing the medium-copy-number p15A origin of replication can be propagated in E. coli cells that contain a second plasmid with the ColE1 origin.
   1505..1528    +  promoter       tet promoter (fragment): E. coli promoter for tetracycline efflux protein gene
   1567..1596    +  promoter       J23119 promoter (fragment): bacterial promoter (Registry of Standard Biological Parts BBa J23119)
   1620..2330    +  CDS            cI (sequence partly withheld): RPC1_LAMBD - Experimental evidence at protein level: Swiss-Prot protein existence level 1. Acts as a transcriptional repressor that allows virus to establish and maintain latency. Prevents both the viral DNA replication and the exit programs. Clamps the two operator OL (operator left made of OL1, OL2 and OL3 sites) and OR (operator right made of OR1, OR2 and OR3 sites) together by binding to them and arranging the intervening DNA in a loop. This step allows repression of lytic pR and pL promoters by binding to OL1, OL2, OR1 and OR2 simultaneously. The binding of cI on OR2 additionally activate
   2350..2424    +  CDS            YPB2_ECOLX (fragment): Protein predicted: Swiss-Prot protein existence level 4. From Escherichia coli.
   2723..219     -  CDS            CmR (across the origin): chloramphenicol acetyltransferase; cat; confers resistance to chloramphenicol
