[The description below was written by a language model from this plasmid's Addgene catalogue record and pLannotate feature annotations shown in this document.]
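Description:
pRM16 is a small bacterial expression plasmid of about 3.2 kb, built on the pACYC184 backbone and intended for use in E. coli. It replicates from the medium-copy p15A origin, which is compatible with ColE1-type plasmids and so allows it to be maintained alongside other plasmids in the same cell, a requirement in multi-plasmid hybrid assays. Selection is by chloramphenicol, through a chloramphenicol acetyltransferase gene driven by its native cat promoter. The annotation also picks up short remnants typical of this backbone lineage: an IS1 fragment, a short RSF-like origin match, a tet promoter fragment and a small predicted E. coli ORF fragment. None of these appears to be a functional part of the design.

The payload is the bacteriophage λ cI repressor coding sequence. Just upstream of it is a sequence annotated as a partial match to the constitutive J23119 promoter, which fits the stated purpose of constitutive λCI expression, although the record does not name the promoter explicitly. The catalogue lists the plasmid as an "empty vector" with λCI as the fusion moiety, meaning that λCI is produced alone with nothing attached to it.

In the bacterial three-hybrid assay for RNA–protein interactions, pRM16 is the negative control corresponding to pCW17. The record does not describe pCW17, but it is presumably the version in which λCI carries a fusion partner. In such assays, DNA-bound λCI typically anchors the hybrid components near a reporter promoter. Comparing results with pRM16 therefore shows whether reporter activation depends on the fused moiety rather than on λCI itself.
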