Addgene plasmid #174787: pRM16
Purpose: Constitutive expression of the λCI protein; used as three-hybrid control corresponding to pCW17 (addgene #174664)
Depositing lab: Katherine Berry. Depositing organization: Mount Holyoke College. Publication: A bacterial three-hybrid assay for forward and reverse genetic analysis of RNA-protein interactions. Stockert OM, Gravel CM, Berry KE. Nat Protoc. 2022 Apr;17(4):941-961. doi: 10.1038/s41596-021-00657-4. Epub 2022 Feb 23. PubMed 35197605.
Backbone
  Vector backbone: pACYC184
  Total vector size (bp): 3159
  Vector type: Bacterial Expression
Growth in bacteria
  Bacterial resistance: Chloramphenicol, 25 μg/mL
  Growth temperature: 37°C
  Growth strain: NEB Stable
  Copy number: Unknown
Gene/Insert
  Gene/Insert name: none - empty vector
  Tag / fusion protein: λCI
Terms and licenses: Academic/Nonprofit Terms; Industry Terms: Not Available to Industry
How to cite: pRM16 was a gift from Katherine Berry (Addgene plasmid # 174787 ; http://n2t.net/addgene:174787 ; RRID:Addgene_174787)
